Addgene plasmid #240056: pAAV-EF1a-DIO-Ace-mNeon2-WPRE
Purpose: Cre dependent Green fluorescent, negative response-polarity voltage indicator for mammalian expression
Depositing lab: Mark Schnitzer. Depositing organization: Stanford University. Publication: Imaging high-frequency voltage dynamics in multiple neuron classes of behaving mammals. Haziza S, Chrapkiewicz R, Zhang Y, Kruzhilin V, Li J, Li J, Delamare G, Swanson R, Buzsaki G, Kannan M, Vasan G, Lin MZ, Zeng H, Daigle TL, Schnitzer MJ. Cell, 188, 1-23, August 7, 2025. doi: 10.1016/j.cell.2025.06.028 PubMed 39185175.
Backbone
  Vector backbone: AAV
  Vector type: AAV
Growth in bacteria
  Bacterial resistance: Ampicillin, 100 μg/mL
  Growth temperature: 37°C
  Growth strain: NEB Stable
  Copy number: High Copy
Gene/Insert
  Gene/Insert name: Ace-mNeon2
  Species: Synthetic
  Promoter: Ef1a
  Cloning method: Restriction Enzyme; 5′ cloning site NheI (not destroyed); 3′ cloning site AscI (not destroyed)
Resource information
  A portion of this plasmid was derived from a plasmid made by: Addgene Plasmid #115526
Terms and licenses: Academic/Nonprofit Terms; Industry Terms: Not Available to Industry
How to cite: pAAV-EF1a-DIO-Ace-mNeon2-WPRE was a gift from Mark Schnitzer (Addgene plasmid # 240056 ; http://n2t.net/addgene:240056 ; RRID:Addgene_240056)
