[The description below was written by a language model from this plasmid's Addgene catalogue record and pLannotate feature annotations shown in this document.]
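Description:
pAAV-EF1a-DIO-Ace-mNeon2-WPRE is an adeno-associated virus transfer plasmid for Cre-dependent expression of the genetically encoded voltage indicator Ace-mNeon2 in mammalian cells. It is propagated in bacteria as a high-copy plasmid through a ColE1/pUC-type origin and selected with ampicillin via the bla gene. An f1 origin is also present. The expression cassette sits between AAV2 inverted terminal repeats, which direct replication and packaging of the intervening DNA into AAV particles. The annotation detects the right-hand ITR in full but only short fragments of the left one.

The human EF-1α promoter drives the cassette, followed by a DIO (double-floxed inverted open reading frame) arrangement. A lox2272/loxP pair lies upstream of the insert and an oppositely oriented pair lies downstream, and the coding sequence is on the reverse strand relative to the promoter. Without Cre, no sense transcript of the indicator is made. Cre recombination between the compatible sites inverts the insert and then excises one site of each pair, locking it in the sense orientation. Expression is thereby restricted to Cre-expressing cell populations.

The annotated parts of the insert are mNeonGreen and a short KCNJ2 (Kir2.1)-derived fragment at the C-terminal end, a type of element commonly used as a trafficking signal. About 700 nt of the inverted region is unannotated and presumably encodes the Ace voltage-sensing portion, though the table does not label it. A WPRE and hGH polyadenylation signal follow, enhancing transcript stability and processing. The record describes the sensor as green fluorescent with negative response polarity, and the associated work concerns imaging of voltage dynamics in defined neuron classes of behaving mammals.
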