Features (pLannotate 1.2.2; 24 found; start..end, strand, type, name):
     12..39      +  repeat_region  AAV2 ITR (fragment): inverted terminal repeat of adeno-associated virus serotype 2 inverted
     68..95      +  repeat_region  AAV2 ITR (fragment): inverted terminal repeat of adeno-associated virus serotype 2 inverted
    158..224     +  CDS            small t antigen (fragment): SV40 (simian virus 40) small t antigen
    231..1409    +  promoter       EF-1α promoter: strong constitutive promoter for human elongation factor EF-1α
   1416..1433    +  misc_feature   MCS (fragment): pUC18/19 multiple cloning site
   1440..1473    +  protein_bind   lox2272: Cre-mediated recombination occurs in the 8-bp core sequence (GGATACTT). lox2272 sites are compatible with each other, but incompatible with loxP or loxN sites (Lee and Saito, 1988). Cre recombinase
   1474..1523    -  intron         β-globin intron (fragment): internally truncated intron from human β-globin
   1524..1557    +  protein_bind   loxP: Cre-mediated recombination occurs in the 8-bp core sequence (GCATACAT). Cre recombinase
   1590..1649    -  CDS            KCNJ2 (fragment): KCNJ2_HUMAN - Also known as IRK1. Experimental evidence at protein level: Swiss-Prot protein existence level 1. Probably participates in establishing action potential waveform and excitability of neuronal and muscle tissues. Inward rectifier potassium channels are characterized by a greater tendency to allow potassium to flow into the cell rather than out of it. Their voltage dependence is regulated by the concentration of extracellular potassium; as external potassium is raised, the voltage range of the channel opening shifts to more positive voltages. The inward rectification is mainly due t
   1650..2324    -  CDS            mNeonGreen: mNeonGreen is a basic (constitutively fluorescent) green/yellow fluorescent protein published in 2013, derived from Branchiostoma lanceolatum. It is reported to be a very rapidly-maturing monomer with moderate acid sensitivity.
   3018..3051    -  protein_bind   lox2272: Cre-mediated recombination occurs in the 8-bp core sequence (GGATACTT). lox2272 sites are compatible with each other, but incompatible with loxP or loxN sites (Lee and Saito, 1988). Cre recombinase
   3052..3101    -  intron         β-globin intron (fragment): internally truncated intron from human β-globin
   3102..3135    -  protein_bind   loxP: Cre-mediated recombination occurs in the 8-bp core sequence (GCATACAT). Cre recombinase
   3136..3160    +  misc_feature   MCS (fragment): pBluescript multiple cloning site
   3160..3748    +  misc_feature   WPRE: woodchuck hepatitis virus posttranscriptional regulatory element
   3780..4256    +  polyA_signal   hGH poly(A) signal: human growth hormone polyadenylation signal
   4296..4436    +  repeat_region  AAV2 ITR: inverted terminal repeat of adeno-associated virus serotype 2 inverted
   4441..4492    -  misc_feature   bom (fragment): basis of mobility region from pBR322
   4511..4966    +  rep_origin     f1 ori (sequence partly withheld): f1 bacteriophage origin of replication; arrow indicates direction of (+) strand synthesis
   4967..5016    -  misc_feature   bom (fragment): basis of mobility region from pBR322
   5118..5153    -  CDS            rop (fragment): Rop protein, which maintains plasmids at low copy number; rop
   5248..5352    +  promoter       AmpR promoter: bla
   5353..6213    +  CDS            AmpR: β-lactamase; bla; confers resistance to ampicillin, carbenicillin, and related antibiotics
   6384..6972    +  rep_origin     ori: high-copy-number ColE1/pMB1/pBR322/pUC origin of replication
>Addgene plasmid #240056 | pAAV-EF1a-DIO-Ace-mNeon2-WPRE | addgene full sequence | sequence record 477842 | Addgene NGS Result
CCTGCAGGCAGCTGCGCGCTCGCTCGCTCACTGAGGCCGCCCGGGCGTCGGGCGACCTTTGGTCGCCCGG
CCTCAGTGAGCGAGCGAGCGCGCAGAGAGGGAGTGGCCAACTCCATCACTAGGGGTTCCTGCGGCCGCAC
GCGTAAGCTTTGCAAAGATGGATAAAGTTTTAAACAGAGAGGAATCTTTGCAGCTAATGGACCTTCTAGG
TCTTGAAAGGAGTGGGAATTGGCTCCGGTGCCCGTCAGTGGGCAGAGCGCACATCGCCCACAGTCCCCGA
GAAGTTGGGGGGAGGGGTCGGCAATTGAACCGGTGCCTAGAGAAGGTGGCGCGGGGTAAACTGGGAAAGT
GATGTCGTGTACTGGCTCCGCCTTTTTCCCGAGGGTGGGGGAGAACCGTATATAAGTGCAGTAGTCGCCG
TGAACGTTCTTTTTCGCAACGGGTTTGCCGCCAGAACACAGGTAAGTGCCGTGTGTGGTTCCCGCGGGCC
TGGCCTCTTTACGGGTTATGGCCCTTGCGTGCCTTGAATTACTTCCACCTGGCTGCAGTACGTGATTCTT
GATCCCGAGCTTCGGGTTGGAAGTGGGTGGGAGAGTTCGAGGCCTTGCGCTTAAGGAGCCCCTTCGCCTC
GTGCTTGAGTTGAGGCCTGGCCTGGGCGCTGGGGCCGCCGCGTGCGAATCTGGTGGCACCTTCGCGCCTG
TCTCGCTGCTTTCGATAAGTCTCTAGCCATTTAAAATTTTTGATGACCTGCTGCGACGCTTTTTTTCTGG
CAAGATAGTCTTGTAAATGCGGGCCAAGATCTGCACACTGGTATTTCGGTTTTTGGGGCCGCGGGCGGCG
ACGGGGCCCGTGCGTCCCAGCGCACATGTTCGGCGAGGCGGGGCCTGCGAGCGCGGCCACCGAGAATCGG
ACGGGGGTAGTCTCAAGCTGGCCGGCCTGCTCTGGTGCCTGGCCTCGCGCCGCCGTGTATCGCCCCGCCC
TGGGCGGCAAGGCTGGCCCGGTCGGCACCAGTTGCGTGAGCGGAAAGATGGCCGCTTCCCGGCCCTGCTG
CAGGGAGCTCAAAATGGAGGACGCGGCGCTCGGGAGAGCGGGCGGGTGAGTCACCCACACAAAGGAAAAG
GGCCTTTCCGTCCTCAGCCGTCGCTTCATGTGACTCCACGGAGTACCGGGCGCCGTCCAGGCACCTCGAT
TAGTTCTCGAGCTTTTGGAGTACGTCGTCTTTAGGTTGGGGGGAGGGGTTTTATGCGATGGAGTTTCCCC
ACACTGAGTGGGTGGAGACTGAAGTTAGGCCAGCTTGGCACTTGATGTAATTCTCCTTGGAATTTGCCCT
TTTTGAGTTTGGATCTTGGTTCATTCTCAAGCCTCAGACAGTGGTTCAAAGTTTTTTTCTTCCATTTCAG
GTGTCGTGAGGTACCGGATCCTCTAGAGTCGACTCCGGAATAACTTCGTATAGGATACTTTATACGAAGT
TATGCAGAATGGTAGCTGGATTGTAGCTGCTATTAGCAATATGAAACCTCTTAATAACTTCGTATAGCAT
ACATTATACGAAGTTATGGCGCGCCTTACACCTCGTTCTCGTAGCAGAACACGTTGATGTCGATCTGGTC
CAGGGGGATGTACTCGCCCTCGCTGGTGATCCTGCTCTTCTTGTACAGCTCGTCCATGCCCATCACATCG
GTAAAGGCCTTTTGCCACTCCTTGAAGTTGAGCTCGGTCTTGGAGTGCTTGAGCTCCGTCTTACGGAACA
CGTACATCGGCTGGTTCTTCAGATAGTTAGCCGCCATTGGCTTGGCAAAGGTGTAGGTGGTCCGCGCAGT
GCTCCTGTAGCGCTTGCCATTTCCAGTGGTGTAACTCCACTTAAAGGTACTGATGATGGTTTTGTCGTTG
GGGTAAGTCTTCTTCGACCTGCACCAGTCCGCAGCGGTCAGCGAGTTGGTCATCACAGGACCGTCAGCAG
GGAAACCAGTCCCCTTCACCTGGGCCTCTCCTTTGATGTGGCTTCCCTCGTAGGTGTAGCGGTAGTTAAC
AGTAAGGGAGGCACCATCTTCAAACTGCATTGTGCGATGGACTTGGTATCCGGAGCCATCTACCATGGCG
GCCTGGAAAGGCGACATCCCGTCAGGGTAGGGCAGGTACTGATGGAAGCCATACCCGATATGAGGGACCA
GAATCCAGGGGGAGAACTGGAGGTCACCCTTGGTGGACTTCAGGTTTAACTCCTCATAACCATCATTTGG
ATTGCCGGTGCCCTGACCCACCATGTCAAAGTCCACACCGTTGATGGAGCCAAAGATGTGTAACTCATGT
GTCGCTGGGTAGGACTTGAAGATAGTCTCATGGGCAATGAGGCACCCCATTCCAAACAGTGGCTTAGCGA
GCACATCCAGGATTCCCATGAGAATGGCCTCATTGTCGACGGACAGCACGCCACTACCAGACCCGAAAGC
CCACACGACAGGATAAAACACCCAGAGGATTGACAGGAAGACGAGCAGACTGACATAGGAGCTATGGTAC
TCGGGGCTTTTCTTCAGATCGTCTTTCCAAGTGGCGTTATACATCCCGTATGTCAGGACTGCCTGCATCA
CACATCCAGCGATAAAGTACACCCATTTGAACTTGTGTTCATCCTCGAAGGCGCCCAGAATACCAAACAC
GATCATGAAAATGTCTGCGCCGATGACCCAAGAAATCATCACTCCGCCCATCTTGGTCATGACGATGAGA
TCGAGCAGGAGCAGTGGTGTGGTCAGCACCCAGCTAATATATCTTGCGTAGACCACCTGCCTTTCACCAT
TCATTGTCAGGTCCTGGTAGTTCACGGCCATTGCATAGTAAGCGGTAGCGGCGATAGTGCAGATGGCAAT
GTTGATATAGTATGCGCTCTTCAGCTCTGAAGGCCGAAAGTGCACAGCCACTCCAAAAGCAATAGCAGCA
GCAGCCATAATAGCAAAGACAATCCACTGTGCAATCATGCCGGTCTCGGTTTCCACGTCAGCCATGGTGG
CGCTAGCATAACTTCGTATAAAGTATCCTATACGAAGTTATTTGCCTTAACCCAGAAATTATCACTGTTA
TTCTTTAGAATGGTGCAAAGAATAACTTCGTATAATGTATGCTATACGAAGTTATGAATTCGATATCAAG
CTTATCGATAATCAACCTCTGGATTACAAAATTTGTGAAAGATTGACTGGTATTCTTAACTATGTTGCTC
CTTTTACGCTATGTGGATACGCTGCTTTAATGCCTTTGTATCATGCTATTGCTTCCCGTATGGCTTTCAT
TTTCTCCTCCTTGTATAAATCCTGGTTGCTGTCTCTTTATGAGGAGTTGTGGCCCGTTGTCAGGCAACGT
GGCGTGGTGTGCACTGTGTTTGCTGACGCAACCCCCACTGGTTGGGGCATTGCCACCACCTGTCAGCTCC
TTTCCGGGACTTTCGCTTTCCCCCTCCCTATTGCCACGGCGGAACTCATCGCCGCCTGCCTTGCCCGCTG
CTGGACAGGGGCTCGGCTGTTGGGCACTGACAATTCCGTGGTGTTGTCGGGGAAATCATCGTCCTTTCCT
TGGCTGCTCGCCTATGTTGCCACCTGGATTCTGCGCGGGACGTCCTTCTGCTACGTCCCTTCGGCCCTCA
ATCCAGCGGACCTTCCTTCCCGCGGCCTGCTGCCGGCTCTGCGGCCTCTTCCGCGTCTTCGCCTTCGCCC
TCAGACGAGTCGGATCTCCCTTTGGGCCGCCTCCCCGCATCGATACCGAGCGCTGCTCGAGAGATCTACG
GGTGGCATCCCTGTGACCCCTCCCCAGTGCCTCTCCTGGCCCTGGAAGTTGCCACTCCAGTGCCCACCAG
CCTTGTCCTAATAAAATTAAGTTGCATCATTTTGTCTGACTAGGTGTCCTTCTATAATATTATGGGGTGG
AGGGGGGTGGTATGGAGCAAGGGGCAAGTTGGGAAGACAACCTGTAGGGCCTGCGGGGTCTATTGGGAAC
CAAGCTGGAGTGCAGTGGCACAATCTTGGCTCACTGCAATCTCCGCCTCCTGGGTTCAAGCGATTCTCCT
GCCTCAGCCTCCCGAGTTGTTGGGATTCCAGGCATGCATGACCAGGCTCAGCTAATTTTTGTTTTTTTGG
TAGAGACGGGGTTTCACCATATTGGCCAGGCTGGTCTCCAACTCCTAATCTCAGGTGATCTACCCACCTT
GGCCTCCCAAATTGCTGGGATTACAGGCGTGAACCACTGCTCCCTTCCCTGTCCTTCTGATTTTGTAGGT
AACCACGTGCGGACCGAGCGGCCGCAGGAACCCCTAGTGATGGAGTTGGCCACTCCCTCTCTGCGCGCTC
GCTCGCTCACTGAGGCCGGGCGACCAAAGGTCGCCCGACGCCCGGGCTTTGCCCGGGCGGCCTCAGTGAG
CGAGCGAGCGCGCAGCTGCCTGCAGGGGCGCCTGATGCGGTATTTTCTCCTTACGCATCTGTGCGGTATT
TCACACCGCATA
[95 nt withheld, positions 4493-4587]
T
[46 nt withheld, positions 4589-4634]
C
[141 nt withheld, positions 4636-4776]
CCTTTGACGTTGGAGTCCACGTTCTTT
[37 nt withheld, positions 4804-4840]
ACTCTATCTCGGGCTATTCTTTTGATTTATAAGGGATTTTGCCGATTTCGGTCTATTGGTTAAAAAATGA
GCTGATTTAACAAAAATTTAACGCGAATTTTAACAAAATATTAACGTTTACAATTTTATGGTGCACTCTC
AGTACAATCTGCTCTGATGCCGCATAGTTAAGCCAGCCCCGACACCCGCCAACACCCGCTGACGCGCCCT
GACGGGCTTGTCTGCTCCCGGCATCCGCTTACAGACAAGCTGTGACCGTCTCCGGGAGCTGCATGTGTCA
GAGGTTTTCACCGTCATCACCGAAACGCGCGAGACGAAAGGGCCTCGTGATACGCCTATTTTTATAGGTT
AATGTCATGATAATAATGGTTTCTTAGACGTCAGGTGGCACTTTTCGGGGAAATGTGCGCGGAACCCCTA
TTTGTTTATTTTTCTAAATACATTCAAATATGTATCCGCTCATGAGACAATAACCCTGATAAATGCTTCA
ATAATATTGAAAAAGGAAGAGTATGAGTATTCAACATTTCCGTGTCGCCCTTATTCCCTTTTTTGCGGCA
TTTTGCCTTCCTGTTTTTGCTCACCCAGAAACGCTGGTGAAAGTAAAAGATGCTGAAGATCAGTTGGGTG
CACGAGTGGGTTACATCGAACTGGATCTCAACAGCGGTAAGATCCTTGAGAGTTTTCGCCCCGAAGAACG
TTTTCCAATGATGAGCACTTTTAAAGTTCTGCTATGTGGCGCGGTATTATCCCGTATTGACGCCGGGCAA
GAGCAACTCGGTCGCCGCATACACTATTCTCAGAATGACTTGGTTGAGTACTCACCAGTCACAGAAAAGC
ATCTTACGGATGGCATGACAGTAAGAGAATTATGCAGTGCTGCCATAACCATGAGTGATAACACTGCGGC
CAACTTACTTCTGACAACGATCGGAGGACCGAAGGAGCTAACCGCTTTTTTGCACAACATGGGGGATCAT
GTAACTCGCCTTGATCGTTGGGAACCGGAGCTGAATGAAGCCATACCAAACGACGAGCGTGACACCACGA
TGCCTGTAGCAATGGCAACAACGTTGCGCAAACTATTAACTGGCGAACTACTTACTCTAGCTTCCCGGCA
ACAATTAATAGACTGGATGGAGGCGGATAAAGTTGCAGGACCACTTCTGCGCTCGGCCCTTCCGGCTGGC
TGGTTTATTGCTGATAAATCTGGAGCCGGTGAGCGTGGGTCTCGCGGTATCATTGCAGCACTGGGGCCAG
ATGGTAAGCCCTCCCGTATCGTAGTTATCTACACGACGGGGAGTCAGGCAACTATGGATGAACGAAATAG
ACAGATCGCTGAGATAGGTGCCTCACTGATTAAGCATTGGTAACTGTCAGACCAAGTTTACTCATATATA
CTTTAGATTGATTTAAAACTTCATTTTTAATTTAAAAGGATCTAGGTGAAGATCCTTTTTGATAATCTCA
TGACCAAAATCCCTTAACGTGAGTTTTCGTTCCACTGAGCGTCAGACCCCGTAGAAAAGATCAAAGGATC
TTCTTGAGATCCTTTTTTTCTGCGCGTAATCTGCTGCTTGCAAACAAAAAAACCACCGCTACCAGCGGTG
GTTTGTTTGCCGGATCAAGAGCTACCAACTCTTTTTCCGAAGGTAACTGGCTTCAGCAGAGCGCAGATAC
CAAATACTGTTCTTCTAGTGTAGCCGTAGTTAGGCCACCACTTCAAGAACTCTGTAGCACCGCCTACATA
CCTCGCTCTGCTAATCCTGTTACCAGTGGCTGCTGCCAGTGGCGATAAGTCGTGTCTTACCGGGTTGGAC
TCAAGACGATAGTTACCGGATAAGGCGCAGCGGTCGGGCTGAACGGGGGGTTCGTGCACACAGCCCAGCT
TGGAGCGAACGACCTACACCGAACTGAGATACCTACAGCGTGAGCTATGAGAAAGCGCCACGCTTCCCGA
AGGGAGAAAGGCGGACAGGTATCCGGTAAGCGGCAGGGTCGGAACAGGAGAGCGCACGAGGGAGCTTCCA
GGGGGAAACGCCTGGTATCTTTATAGTCCTGTCGGGTTTCGCCACCTCTGACTTGAGCGTCGATTTTTGT
GATGCTCGTCAGGGGGGCGGAGCCTATGGAAAAACGCCAGCAACGCGGCCTTTTTACGGTTCCTGGCCTT
TTGCTGGCCTTTTGCTCACATGT
